>Addgene plasmid #232820 | pGNL2-#20 | addgene full sequence | sequence record 462743 | Addgene NGS Result
AGCTTATCGACTGCACGGTGCACCAATGCTTCTGGCGTCAGGCAGCCATCGGAAGCTGTGGTATGGCTGT
GCAGGTCGTAAATCACTGCATAATTCGTGTCGCTCAAGGCGCACTCCCGTTCTGGATAATGTTTTTTGCG
CCGACATCATAACGGTTCTGGCAAATATTCTGAAATGAGCTGTTGACAATTAATCATCGGCTCGTATAAT
GTGTGGAATTGTGAGCGGATAACAATTTCACACAGGAAACAGTATTCATGTCCCCTATACTAGGTTATTG
GAAAATTAAGGGCCTTGTGCAACCCACTCGACTTCTTTTGGAATATCTTGAAGAAAAATATGAAGAGCAT
TTGTATGAGCGCGATGAAGGTGATAAATGGCGAAACAAAAAGTTTGAATTGGGTTTGGAGTTTCCCAATC
TTCCTTATTATATTGATGGTGATGTTAAATTAACACAGTCTATGGCCATCATACGTTATATAGCTGACAA
GCACAACATGTTGGGTGGTTGTCCAAAAGAGCGTGCAGAGATTTCAATGCTTGAAGGAGCGGTTTTGGAT
ATTAGATACGGTGTTTCGAGAATTGCATATAGTAAAGACTTTGAAACTCTCAAAGTTGATTTTCTTAGCA
AGCTACCTGAAATGCTGAAAATGTTCGAAGATCGTTTATGTCATAAAACATATTTAAATGGTGATCATGT
AACCCATCCTGACTTCATGTTGTATGACGCTCTTGATGTTGTTTTATACATGGACCCAATGTGCCTGGAT
GCGTTCCCAAAATTAGTTTGTTTTAAAAAACGTATTGAAGCTATCCCACAAATTGATAAGTACTTGAAAT
CCAGCAAGTATATAGCATGGCCTTTGCAGGGCTGGCAAGCCACGTTTGGTGGTGGCGACCATCCTCCAAA
ATCGGATCTGATCGAAGGTCGTGGGATCCCCGAATTCCTGGAAGAAGATGTAGATGACAGAGCACCTTCC
AAAAAGGGAAAGAAGCGGAAGGCACAAAGGGAAGAGGAACAGGAACATTCAAATAAAGCTCCCAGGGCGC
TTACATCAAAAGAACGGAGGCGAGCAGTACGACAGCAACGGCCGAAAAAAGTTGGTGTGCGCTACTATGA
AACACACAACGTGAAAAATAGGAACAGGAACAAAAAGAAGACCAATGACTCAGAGGGACAGAAACACAAA
CGCAAAAAATTCAGACAAAAGCAGCACCACCACCACCACCACTGACCGCGACTCGAGCGGCCGCATCGTG
ACTGACTGACGATCTGCCTCGCGCGTTTCGGTGATGACGGTGAAAACCTCTGACACATGCAGCTCCCGGA
GACGGTCACAGCTTGTCTGTAAGCGGATGCCGGGAGCAGACAAGCCCGTCAGGGCGCGTCAGCGGGTGTT
GGCGGGTGTCGGGGCGCAGCCATGACCCAGTCACGTAGCGATAGCGGAGTGTATAATTCTTGAAGACGAA
AGGGCCTCGTGATACGCCTATTTTTATAGGTTAATGTCATGATAATAATGGTTTCTTAGACGTCAGGTGG
CACTTTTCGGGGAAATGTGCGCGGAACCCCTATTTGTTTATTTTTCTAAATACATTCAAATATGTATCCG
CTCATGAGACAATAACCCTGATAAATGCTTCAATAATATTGAAAAAGGAAGAGTATGAGTATTCAACATT
TCCGTGTCGCCCTTATTCCCTTTTTTGCGGCATTTTGCCTTCCTGTTTTTGCTCACCCAGAAACGCTGGT
GAAAGTAAAAGATGCTGAAGATCAGTTGGGTGCACGAGTGGGTTACATCGAACTGGATCTCAACAGCGGT
AAGATCCTTGAGAGTTTTCGCCCCGAAGAACGTTTTCCAATGATGAGCACTTTTAAAGTTCTGCTATGTG
GCGCGGTATTATCCCGTGTTGACGCCGGGCAAGAGCAACTCGGTCGCCGCATACACTATTCTCAGAATGA
CTTGGTTGAGTACTCACCAGTCACAGAAAAGCATCTTACGGATGGCATGACAGTAAGAGAATTATGCAGT
GCTGCCATAACCATGAGTGATAACACTGCGGCCAACTTACTTCTGACAACGATCGGAGGACCGAAGGAGC
TAACCGCTTTTTTGCACAACATGGGGGATCATGTAACTCGCCTTGATCGTTGGGAACCGGAGCTGAATGA
AGCCATACCAAACGACGAGCGTGACACCACGATGCCTGCAGCAATGGCAACAACGTTGCGCAAACTATTA
ACTGGCGAACTACTTACTCTAGCTTCCCGGCAACAATTAATAGACTGGATGGAGGCGGATAAAGTTGCAG
GACCACTTCTGCGCTCGGCCCTTCCGGCTGGCTGGTTTATTGCTGATAAATCTGGAGCCGGTGAGCGTGG
GTCTCGCGGTATCATTGCAGCACTGGGGCCAGATGGTAAGCCCTCCCGTATCGTAGTTATCTACACGACG
GGGAGTCAGGCAACTATGGATGAACGAAATAGACAGATCGCTGAGATAGGTGCCTCACTGATTAAGCATT
GGTAACTGTCAGACCAAGTTTACTCATATATACTTTAGATTGATTTAAAACTTCATTTTTAATTTAAAAG
GATCTAGGTGAAGATCCTTTTTGATAATCTCATGACCAAAATCCCTTAACGTGAGTTTTCGTTCCACTGA
GCGTCAGACCCCGTAGAAAAGATCAAAGGATCTTCTTGAGATCCTTTTTTTCTGCGCGTAATCTGCTGCT
TGCAAACAAAAAAACCACCGCTACCAGCGGTGGTTTGTTTGCCGGATCAAGAGCTACCAACTCTTTTTCC
GAAGGTAACTGGCTTCAGCAGAGCGCAGATACCAAATACTGTCCTTCTAGTGTAGCCGTAGTTAGGCCAC
CACTTCAAGAACTCTGTAGCACCGCCTACATACCTCGCTCTGCTAATCCTGTTACCAGTGGCTGCTGCCA
GTGGCGATAAGTCGTGTCTTACCGGGTTGGACTCAAGACGATAGTTACCGGATAAGGCGCAGCGGTCGGG
CTGAACGGGGGGTTCGTGCACACAGCCCAGCTTGGAGCGAACGACCTACACCGAACTGAGATACCTACAG
CGTGAGCTATGAGAAAGCGCCACGCTTCCCGAAGGGAGAAAGGCGGACAGGTATCCGGTAAGCGGCAGGG
TCGGAACAGGAGAGCGCACGAGGGAGCTTCCAGGGGGAAACGCCTGGTATCTTTATAGTCCTGTCGGGTT
TCGCCACCTCTGACTTGAGCGTCGATTTTTGTGATGCTCGTCAGGGGGGCGGAGCCTATGGAAAAACGCC
AGCAACGCGGCCTTTTTACGGTTCCTGGCCTTTTGCTGGCCTTTTGCTCACATGTTCTTTCCTGCGTTAT
CCCCTGATTCTGTGGATAACCGTATTACCGCCTTTGAGTGAGCTGATACCGCTCGCCGCAGCCGAACGAC
CGAGCGCAGCGAGTCAGTGAGCGAGGAAGCGGAAGAGCGCCTGATGCGGTATTTTCTCCTTACGCATCTG
TGCGGTATTTCACACCGCATAAATTCCGACACCATCGAATGGCGCAAAACCTTTCGCGGTATGGCATGAT
AGCGCCCGGAAGAGAGTCAATTCAGGGTGGTGAATGTGAAACCAGTAACGTTATACGATGTCGCAGAGTA
TGCCGGTGTCTCTTATCAGACCGTTTCCCGCGTGGTGAACCAGGCCAGCCACGTTTCTGCGAAAACGCGG
GAAAAAGTGGAAGCGGCGATGGCGGAGCTGAATTACATTCCCAACCGCGTGGCACAACAACTGGCGGGCA
AACAGTCGTTGCTGATTGGCGTTGCCACCTCCAGTCTGGCCCTGCACGCGCCGTCGCAAATTGTCGCGGC
GATTAAATCTCGCGCCGATCAACTGGGTGCCAGCGTGGTGGTGTCGATGGTAGAACGAAGCGGCGTCGAA
GCCTGTAAAGCGGCGGTGCACAATCTTCTCGCGCAACGCGTCAGTGGGCTGATCATTAACTATCCGCTGG
ATGACCAGGATGCCATTGCTGTGGAAGCTGCCTGCACTAATGTTCCGGCGTTATTTCTTGATGTCTCTGA
CCAGACACCCATCAACAGTATTATTTTCTCCCATGAAGACGGTACGCGACTGGGCGTGGAGCATCTGGTC
GCATTGGGTCACCAGCAAATCGCGCTGTTAGCGGGCCCATTAAGTTCTGTCTCGGCGCGTCTGCGTCTGG
CTGGCTGGCATAAATATCTCACTCGCAATCAAATTCAGCCGATAGCGGAACGGGAAGGCGACTGGAGTGC
CATGTCCGGTTTTCAACAAACCATGCAAATGCTGAATGAGGGCATCGTTCCCACTGCGATGCTGGTTGCC
AACGATCAGATGGCGCTGGGCGCAATGCGCGCCATTACCGAGTCCGGGCTGCGCGTTGGTGCGGATATCT
CGGTAGTGGGATACGACGATACCGAAGACAGCTCATGTTATATCCCGCCGTTAACCACCATCAAACAGGA
TTTTCGCCTGCTGGGGCAAACCAGCGTGGACCGCTTGCTGCAACTCTCTCAGGGCCAGGCGGTGAAGGGC
AATCAGCTGTTGCCCGTCTCACTGGTGAAAAGAAAAACCACCCTGGCGCCCAATACGCAAACCGCCTCTC
CCCGCGCGTTGGCCGATTCATTAATGCAGCTGGCACGACAGGTTTCCCGACTGGAAAGCGGGCAGTGAGC
GCAACGCAATTAATGTAAGTTAGCTCACTCATTAGGCACCCCAGGCTTTACACTTTATGCTTCCGGCTCG
TATGTTGTGTGGAATTGTGAGCGGATAACAATTTCACACAGGAAACAGCTATGACCATGATTACGGATTC
ACTGGCCGTCGTTTTACAACGTCGTGACTGGGAAAACCCTGGCGTTACCCAACTTAATCGCCTTGCAGCA
CATCCCCCTTTCGCCAGCTGGCGTAATAGCGAAGAGGCCCGCACCGATCGCCCTTCCCAACAGTTGCGCA
GCCTGAATGGCGAATGGCGCTTTGCCTGGTTTCCGGCACCAGAAGCGGTGCCGGAAAGCTGGCTGGAGTG
CGATCTTCCTGAGGCCGATACTGTCGTCGTCCCCTCAAACTGGCAGATGCACGGTTACGATGCGCCCATC
TACACCAACGTGACCTATCCCATTACGGTCAATCCGCCGTTTGTTCCCACGGAGAATCCGACGGGTTGTT
ACTCGCTCACATTTAATGTTGATGAAAGCTGGCTACAGGAAGGCCAGACGCGAATTATTTTTGATGGCGT
TGGAATT
Features (pLannotate 1.2.2; 18 found; start..end, strand, type, name):
    183..211     +  promoter       tac promoter: strong E. coli promoter; hybrid between the trp and lac UV5 promoters
    219..235     +  protein_bind   lac operator: The lac repressor binds to the lac operator to inhibit transcription in E. coli. This inhibition can be relieved by adding lactose or isopropyl-β-D-thiogalactopyranoside (IPTG). lac repressor encoded by lacI
    258..911     +  CDS            GST26_SCHJA: Experimental evidence at protein level: Swiss-Prot protein existence level 1. GST isoenzymes appear to play a central role in the parasite detoxification system. Other functions are also suspected including a role in increasing the solubility of haematin in the parasite gut. From Schistosoma japonicum (Blood fluke).
    948..1142    +  CDS            GNL2 (fragment): NOG2_HUMAN - Also known as NGP1. Experimental evidence at protein level: Swiss-Prot protein existence level 1. GTPase that associates with pre-60S ribosomal subunits in the nucleolus and is required for their nuclear export and maturation (By similarity). May promote cell proliferation possibly by increasing p53/TP53 protein levels, and consequently those of its downstream product CDKN1A/p21, and decreasing RPL23A protein levels (PubMed:26203195). From Homo sapiens (Human).
   1215..1232    +  CDS            9xHis (fragment): 9xHis affinity tag
   1274..1313    +  CDS            rop (fragment): Rop protein, which maintains plasmids at low copy number; rop
   1415..1455    +  misc_feature   bom (fragment): basis of mobility region from pBR322
   1560..1664    +  promoter       AmpR promoter: bla
   1665..2525    +  CDS            AmpR: β-lactamase; bla; confers resistance to ampicillin, carbenicillin, and related antibiotics
   2696..3284    +  rep_origin     ori: high-copy-number ColE1/pMB1/pBR322/pUC origin of replication
   3470..3521    -  misc_feature   bom (fragment): basis of mobility region from pBR322
   3528..3605    +  promoter       lacI promoter: lacI
   3606..4688    +  CDS            lacI: lac repressor; lacI; The lac repressor binds to the lac operator to inhibit transcription in E. coli. This inhibition can be relieved by adding lactose or isopropyl-β-D-thiogalactopyranoside (IPTG).
   4701..4722    +  protein_bind   CAP binding site: CAP binding activates transcription in the presence of cAMP. E. coli catabolite activator protein
   4737..4767    +  promoter       lac promoter: promoter for the E. coli lac operon
   4775..4791    +  protein_bind   lac operator: The lac repressor binds to the lac operator to inhibit transcription in E. coli. This inhibition can be relieved by adding lactose or isopropyl-β-D-thiogalactopyranoside (IPTG). lac repressor encoded by lacI
   4811..4984    +  CDS            lacZα: LacZα fragment of β-galactosidase; lacZ fragment
   5248..107     -  CDS            yciV (fragment) (across the origin): RNAAM_ECOLI - Also known as trpH From Escherichia coli (strain K12).
