[The description below was written by a language model from this plasmid's Addgene catalogue record and pLannotate feature annotations shown in this document.]
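Description:
pGNL2-#20 is a bacterial expression plasmid built on the pGEX-5X-1 backbone for producing a C-terminal fragment of human GNL2 (also known as NGP1/Nog2/Nug2) in E. coli. The 5,257-nt sequence carries a ColE1/pMB1-type origin and is recorded as high copy. It is selected through the β-lactamase (AmpR) gene, which is driven by its own promoter and confers ampicillin resistance. Short remnants of rop and the pBR322 bom region, a lacZα segment with its lac promoter, operator and CAP site, and a small fragment matching E. coli yciV are also annotated. These appear to be carry-over backbone sequence rather than functional payload.

The expression cassette uses the hybrid tac promoter followed by a lac operator. The plasmid also supplies lacI with its own promoter, so transcription is repressed until relieved by IPTG or lactose. The open reading frame begins with Schistosoma japonicum glutathione S-transferase (GST) and continues into GNL2 residues 643–731, with residues 1–642 deleted. It ends in a 6xHis tag, which the annotation tool matched as a partial 9xHis feature. The annotated GNL2 match covers only part of the stated fragment, with a gap before the His tag, which may reflect the limits of the automated annotation. The resulting protein therefore carries two affinity handles, N-terminal GST and C-terminal His, allowing capture on glutathione or metal-chelate resins and detection through either tag.

Full-length GNL2 is a nucleolar GTPase associated with pre-60S ribosomal subunit maturation and export. According to the record, this purified fragment is intended for use as a probe, though the target or assay is not stated.
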