Addgene plasmid #232820: pGNL2-#20
Purpose: Bacterial expression of His-tagged GNL2 (643-731aa). To be used as a probe.
Depositing lab: Shiro Iuchi.
Backbone
  Vector backbone: pGEX-5X-1
  Vector type: Bacterial Expression
Growth in bacteria
  Bacterial resistance: Ampicillin, 100 μg/mL
  Growth temperature: 37°C
  Growth strain: NEB Stable
  Copy number: High Copy
Gene/Insert
  Gene/Insert name: GNL2 fragment (643-731aa)-6x His
  Species: H. sapiens (human)
  Mutation: deletion (1-642aa)
  Entrez Gene: GNL2 (a.k.a. HUMAUANTIG, NGP1, Ngp-1, Nog2, Nug2)
  Tag / fusion protein: GST (N terminal on insert); 6xHis (C terminal on insert)
  Cloning method: Other
  Sequencing primers: 5′ N/A
Terms and licenses: Academic/Nonprofit Terms; Industry Terms: Not Available to Industry
How to cite: pGNL2-#20 was a gift from Shiro Iuchi (Addgene plasmid # 232820)
