>Addgene plasmid #232820 | pGNL2-#20 | depositor partial sequence | sequence record 457856 | GNL2 (643-731aa)
NNNNTCGGNTNANNTGTGGNNTTGTGANCGATAACAATTTCACACANNACAGTATTCNNNCNTATACTAA
GGTTNTGGAANNTTANGGNCNNGTGCAAACCCACCTCGAANTCTTTTGGAATAATCTTGAANAAAAAAAT
ATGAAGAGCATTTGTATGAGCGCGATGAAAGGTGATAAATGGCGAAACAAAAAGTTTGAATTTGGNTTGG
GAGTTTCCCAATCTTCCCTTATTATATTGATGGTGATGTTAAATTAACACAGTCTATGGGCCATCATACG
TTATATAGCTGACAAGCACAACATGTTGGGTGGTTGTCCAAAAGAGCGTGCAGAGATTTCAATGCTTGAA
GGAGCGGTTTTGGATATTAGATACGGTGTTTCGAGAATTGCATATAGTAAAGACTTTGAAACTCTCAAAG
TTGATTTTCTTAGCAAGCTACCTGAAATGCTGAAAATGTTCGAAGATCGTTTATGTCATAAAACATATTT
AAATGGTGATCATGTAACCCATCCTGACTTCATGTTGTATGACGCTCTTGATGTTGTTTTATACATGGAC
CCAATGTGCCTGGATGCGTTCCCAAAATTAGTTTGTTTTAAAAAACGTATTGAAGCTATCCCACAAATTG
ATAAGTACTTGAAATCCAGCAAGTATATAGCATGGCCTTTGCAGGGCTGGCAAGCCACGTTTGGTGGTGG
CGACCATCCTCCAAAATCGGATCTGATCGAAGGTCGTGGGATCCCCGAATTCCTGGAAGAAGATGTAGAT
GACAGAGCACCTTCCAAAAAGGGAAAGAAGCGGAAGGCACAAAGGGAAGAGGAACAGGAACATTCAAATA
AAGCTCCCAGGGCGCTTACATCAAAAGAACGGAGGCGAGCAGTACGACAGCAACGGCCGAAAAAAGTTGG
TGTGCGCTACTATGAAACACACAACGTGAAAAATAGGAACAGGAACAAAAAGAAGACCAATGACTCAGAG
GGACAGAAACACAAACGCAAAAAATTCAGACAAAAGCAGCACCACCACCACCACCACTGACCGCGACTCG
AGCGGCCGCATCGTGACTGACTGACGATCCTGCCTNCNCGGNGTGANNNN
